Addgene plasmid #108790: pBW1353_pCAG-PV1-FKBP-L1-PhiC31-234C-NLS-BGHpA
Purpose: Expresses aa234 to C-terminus of PhiC31 integrase fused to FKBP CID
Depositing lab: Wilson Wong. Depositing organization: Boston University Main Campus. Publication: High-performance chemical- and light-inducible recombinases in mammalian cells and mice. Weinberg BH, Cho JH, Agarwal Y, Pham NTH, Caraballo LD, Walkosz M, Ortega C, Trexler M, Tague N, Law B, Benman WKJ, Letendre J, Beal J, Wong WW. Nat Commun. 2019 Oct 24;10(1):4845. doi: 10.1038/s41467-019-12800-7. PubMed 31649244.
Backbone
  Vector backbone: pCAGGS
  Vector type: Mammalian Expression, Cre/Lox, Synthetic Biology
Growth in bacteria
  Bacterial resistance: Ampicillin, 100 μg/mL
  Growth temperature: 37°C
  Growth strain: NEB Stable
  Copy number: High Copy
Gene/Insert
  Gene/Insert name: PhiC31 integrase fragment aa234 to C-terminus
  Species: Synthetic
  Promoter: pCAG
  Tag / fusion protein: FKBP (N terminal on insert); NLS (C terminal on insert)
  Cloning method: Restriction Enzyme; 5′ cloning site KpnI (not destroyed); 3′ cloning site EcoRI (not destroyed)
Terms and licenses: Academic/Nonprofit Terms; Industry Terms: Not Available to Industry
Depositor comments: Please visit https://www.biorxiv.org/content/10.1101/747121v1 for bioRxiv preprint.
How to cite: pBW1353_pCAG-PV1-FKBP-L1-PhiC31-234C-NLS-BGHpA was a gift from Wilson Wong (Addgene plasmid # 108790 ; http://n2t.net/addgene:108790 ; RRID:Addgene_108790)
