[The description below was written by a language model from this plasmid's Addgene catalogue record.]
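Description:
pBW1353_pCAG-PV1-FKBP-L1-PhiC31-234C-NLS-BGHpA is a mammalian expression plasmid built on the pCAGGS backbone that encodes one half of a split, chemically inducible PhiC31 integrase. It is maintained in E. coli as a high-copy plasmid under ampicillin selection. The record does not include a feature table, so the bacterial origin and other backbone details are not itemised, and no mammalian selection marker is stated.

The payload is a synthetic open reading frame, cloned between retained KpnI and EcoRI sites, that is driven by the strong, broadly active CAG promoter and, as the name indicates, terminated by a bovine growth hormone polyadenylation signal. It encodes the PhiC31 serine integrase fragment running from amino acid 234 to the C-terminus, fused at its N-terminus to FKBP, a chemically induced dimerization (CID) domain, and at its C-terminus to a nuclear localization signal. The "L1" in the name presumably denotes a linker between FKBP and the integrase fragment, while "PV1" is not defined in the record.

On its own this C-terminal fragment is expected to be inactive. The design logic of such split recombinases is that a complementary N-terminal fragment, fused to the partner dimerization domain and supplied from a separate plasmid, is brought together with this fragment when a small-molecule dimerizer is added, reconstituting integrase activity in the nucleus. The partner construct and the specific dimerizer are not named here. The plasmid belongs to a synthetic biology toolkit of chemical- and light-inducible recombinases intended for drug-gated control of site-specific recombination and gene expression in mammalian cells and mice.
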