>Addgene plasmid #108790 | pBW1353_pCAG-PV1-FKBP-L1-PhiC31-234C-NLS-BGHpA | addgene partial sequence | sequence record 217327 | Addgene Partial NGS Result
TGCACCCCCCTCCCCGAGTTGCTGAGCACGGCCCGGCTTCGGGTGCGGGGCTCCGTACGGGGCGTGGCGC
GGGGCTCGCCGTGCCGGGCGGGGGGTGGCGGCAGGTGGGGGTGCCGGGCGGGGCGGGGCCGCCTCGGGCC
GGGGAGGGCTCGGGGGAGGGGCGCGGCGGCCCCCGGAGCGCCGGCGGCTGTCGAGGCGCGGCGAGCCGCA
GCCATTGCCTTTTATGGTAATCGTGCGAGAGGGCGCAGGGACTTCCTTTGTCCCAAATCTGTGCGGAGCC
GAAATCTGGGAGGCGCCGCCGCACCCCCTCTAGCGGGCGCGGGGCGAAGCGGTGCGGCGCCGGCAGGAAG
GAAATGGGCGGGGAGGGCCTTCGTGCGTCGCCGCGCCGCCGTCCCCTTCTCCCTCTCCAGCCTCGGGGCT
GTCCGCGGGGGGACGGCTGCCTTCGGGGGGGACGGGGCAGGGCGGGGTTCGGCTTCTGGCGTGTGACCGG
CGGCTCTAGAGCCTCTGCTAACCATGTTCATGCCTTCTTCTTTTTCCTACAGCTCCTGGGCAACGTGCTG
GTTATTGTGCTGTCTCATCATTTTGGCAAAGAATTGATTAATTCGAGCGAAGGCGCGCCCATTACTCGCA
TCCATTCTCAGGCTGTCTCGTCTCGTCTCGCACGCGTGCCGCCACCATGTCTAGAGGAGTGCAGGTGGAA
ACCATCTCCCCAGGAGACGGGCGCACCTTCCCCAAGCGCGGCCAGACCTGCGTGGTGCACTACACCGGGA
TGCTTGAAGATGGAAAGAAATTTGATTCCTCCCGGGACAGAAACAAGCCCTTTAAGTTTATGCTAGGCAA
GCAGGAGGTGATCCGAGGCTGGGAAGAAGGGGTTGCCCAGATGAGTGTGGGTCAGAGAGCCAAACTGACT
ATATCTCCAGATTATGCCTATGGTGCCACTGGGCACCCAGGCATCATCCCACCACATGCCACTCTCGTCT
TCGATGTGGAGCTTCTAAAACTGGAATCCGGAGGGTCTGGCTCCGGATCAAGTGGTGGCAGCGGTACCGG
CAGCCAGGCCGCCATCCACCCCGGCAGCATCACCGGCCTGTGTAAGAGAATGGACGCCGACGCCGTGCCC
ACCAGAGGCGAGACCATCGGCAAGAAAACCGCCAGCAGCGCCTGGGACCCCGCCACCGTGATGAGAATCC
TGAGGGACCCTAGGATCGCCGGCTTCGCCGCCGAGGTGATCTACAAGAAGAAGCCCGACGGCACCCCCAC
CACCAAGATCGAGGGCTACAGAATCCAGAGAGACCCCATCACCCTGAGACCTGTGGAGCTGGACTGTGGC
CCTATCATCGAGCCTGCCGAGTGGTACGAGCTGCAGGCCTGGCTGGACGGCAGAGGCAGAGGCAAGGGCC
TGAGCAGAGGCCAGGCCATCCTGAGCGCCATGGACAAGCTGTACTGTGAGTGTGGCGCCGTGATGACCAG
CAAGAGAGGCGAGGAGAGCATCAAGGACAGCTACCGGTGCCGGAGAAGAAAGGTGGTGGACCCCAGCGCC
CCTGGCCAGCACGAGGGCACCTGTAATGTGAGCATGGCCGCCCTGGACAAGTTCGTGGCCGAGCGGATCT
TCAACAAGATCCGGCACGCCGAGGGCGACGAGGAGACCCTGGCCCTGCTGTGGGAGGCCGCCAGAAGATT
CGGCAAGCTGACCGAGGCCCCCGAGAAGAGCGGCGAGAGGGCCAACCTGGTGGCCGAGAGAGCCGACGCC
CTGAACGCCCTGGAGGAGCTGTACGAGGACAGAGCCGCCGGAGCCTATGACGGCCCTGTGGGCAGGAAGC
ACTTCAGAAAGCAGCAGGCCGCCCTGACCCTGAGACAGCAGGGCGCCGAGGAAAGACTGGCCGAGCTGGA
GGCCGCCGAGGCCCCTAAGCTGCCCCTGGATCAGTGGTTCCCCGAGGATGCCGACGCCGACCCCACCGGC
CCCAAGTCCTGGTGGGGCAGAGCCAGCGTGGACGACAAGAGGGTGTTCGTGGGCCTGTTCGTGGATAAGA
TCGTGGTGACCAAGAGCACCACCGGCAGGGGCCAGGGCACCCCCATCGAGAAGAGAGCCAGCATCACCTG
GGCCAAGCCTCCCACCGACGACGACGAGGATGACGCCCAGGACGGCACCGAGGACGTGGCCGCCCCCAAG
AAAAAGCGGAAGGTGTGAGAATTCCTGTGCCTTCTAGTTGCCAGCCATCTGTTGTTTGCCCCTCCCCCGT
GCCTTCCTTGACCCTGGAAGGTGCCACTCCCACTGTCCTTTCCTAATAAAATGAGGAAATTGCATCGCAT
TGTCTGAGTAGGTGTCATTCTATTCTGGGGGGTGGGGTGGGGCAGGACAGCAAGGGGGAGGATTGGGAAG
ACAATAGCAGGCATGCTGGGGATGCGGTGGGCTCTATGGCTTCTGAGGCGGAAAGAACCAGCTGGGGCTC
TAGGGGGTATCCCCACGCGCCCTGTAGCGTGTACCGCTGGGAGTTCGTAGACGGAAACAAACGCAGAATC
CAAGCGCGGCCGCCCAGGATACATAGATTACCACAACTCCGAGCCCTTCCACCGCTAGCGCACTCCTCAG
GTGCAGGCTGCCTATCAGAAGGTGGTGGCTGGTGTGGCCAATGCCCTGGCTCACAAATACCACTGAGATC
TTTTTCCCTCTGCCAAAAATTATGGGGACATCATGAAGCCCCTTGAGCATCTGACTTCTGGCTAATAAAG
GAAATTTATTTTCATTGCAATAGTGTGTTGGAATTTTTTGTGTCTCTCACTCGGAAGGACATATGGGAGG
GCAAATCATTTAAAACATCAGAATGAGTATTTGGTTTAGAGTTTGGCAACATATGCCCATATGCTGGCTG
CCATGAACAAAGGTTGGCTATAAAGAGGTCATCAGTATATGAAACAGCCCCCTGCTGTCCATTCCTTATT
CCATAGAAAAGCCTTGACTTGAGGTTAGATTTTTTTTATATTTTGTTTTGTGTTATTTTTTTCTTTAACA
TCCCTAAAATTTTCCTTACATGTTTTACTAGCCAGATTTTTCCTCCTCTCCTGACTACTCCCAGTCATAG
CTGTCCCTCTTCTCTTATGGAGATCCCTCGACCTGCAGCCCAAGCTTGGCGTAATCATGGTCATAGCTGT
TTCCTGTGTGAAATTGTTATCCGCTCACAATTCCACACAACATACGAGCCGGAAGCATAAAGTGTAAAGC
CTGGGGTGCCTAATGAGTGAGCTAACTCACATTAATTGCGTTGCGCTCACTGCCCGCTTTCCAGTCGGGA
AACCTGTCGTGCCAGCGGATCCGCATCTCAATTAGTCAGCAACCATAGTCCCGCCCCTAACTCCGCCCAG
TTCCGCCCATTCTCCGCCCCATGGCTGACTAATTTTTTTTATTTATGCAGAGGCCGAGGCCGCCTCGGCC
TCTGAGCTATTCCAGAAGTAGTGAGGAGGCTTTTTTGGAGGCCTAGGCTTTTGCAAAAAGCTAACTTGTT
TATTGCAGCTTATAATGGTTACAAATAAAGCAATAGCATCACAAATTTCACAAATAAAGCATTTTTTTCA
CTGCATTCTAGTTGTGGTTTGTCCAAACTCATCAATGTATCTTATCATGTCTGGATCCGCTGCATTAATG
AATCGGCCAACGCGCGGGGAGAGGCGGTTTGCGTATTGGGCGCTCTTCCGCTTCCTCGCTCACTGACTCG
CTGCGCTCGGTCGTTCGGCTGCGGCGAGCGGTATCAGCTCACTCAAAGGCGGTAATACGGTTATCCACAG
AATCAGGGGATAACGCAGGAAAGAACATGTGAGCAAAAGGCCAGCAAAAGGCCAGGAACCGTAAAAAGGC
CGCGTTGCTGGCGTTTTTCCATAGGCTCCGCCCCCCTGACGAGCATCACAAAAATCGACGCTCAAGTCAG
AGGTGGCGAAACCCGACAGGACTATAAAGATACCAGGCGTTTCCCCCTGGAAGCTCCCTCGTGCGCTCTC
CTGTTCCGACCCTGCCGCTTACCGGATACCTGTCCGCCTTTCTCCCTTCGGGAAGCGTGGCGCTTTCTCA
TAGCTCACGCTGTAGGTATCTCAGTTCGGTGTAGGTCGTTCGCTCCAAGCTGGGCTGTGTGCACGAACCC
CCCGTTCAGCCCGACCGCTGCGCCTTATCCGGTAACTATCGTCTTGAGTCCAACCCGGTAAGACACGACT
TATCGCCACTGGCAGCAGCCACTGGTAACAGGATTAGCAGAGCGAGGTATGTAGGCGGTGCTACAGAGTT
CTTGAAGTGGTGGCCTAACTACGGCTACACTAGAAGAACAGTATTTGGTATCTGCGCTCTGCTGAAGCCA
GTTACCTTCGGAAAAAGAGTTGGTAGCTCTTGATCCGGCAAACAAACCACCGCTGGTAGCGGTGGTTTTT
TTGTTTGCAAGCAGCAGATTACGCGCAGAAAAAAAGGATCTCAAGAAGATCCTTTGATCTTTTCTACGGG
GTCTGACGCTCAGTGGAACGAAAACTCACGTTAAGGGATTTTGGTCATGAGATTATCAAAAAGGATCTTC
ACCTAGATCCTTTTAAATTAAAAATGAAGTTTTAAATCAATCTAAAGTATATATGAGTAAACTTGGTCTG
ACAGTTACCAATGCTTAATCAGTGAGGCACCTATCTCAGCGATCTGTCTATTTCGTTCATCCATAGTTGC
CTGACTCCCCGTCGTGTAGATAACTACGATACGGGAGGGCTTACCATCTGGCCCCAGTGCTGCAATGATA
CCGCGAGACCCACGCTCACCGGCTCCAGATTTATCAGCAATAAACCAGCCAGCCGGAAGGGCCGAGCGCA
GAAGTGGTCCTGCAACTTTATCCGCCTCCATCCAGTCTATTAATTGTTGCCGGGAAGCTAGAGTAAGTAG
TTCGCCAGTTAATAGTTTGCGCAACGTTGTTGCCATTGCTACAGGCATCGTGGTGTCACGCTCGTCGTTT
GGTATGGCTTCATTCAGCTCCGGTTCCCAACGATCAAGGCGAGTTACATGATCCCCCATGTTGTGCAAAA
AAGCGGTTAGCTCCTTCGGTCCTCCGATCGTTGTCAGAAGTAAGTTGGCCGCAGTGTTATCACTCATGGT
TATGGCAGCACTGCATAATTCTCTTACTGTCATGCCATCCGTAAGATGCTTTTCTGTGACTGGTGAGTAC
TCAACCAAGTCATTCTGAGAATAGTGTATGCGGCGACCGAGTTGCTCTTGCCCGGCGTCAATACGGGATA
ATACCGCGCCACATAGCAGAACTTTAAAAGTGCTCATCATTGGAAAACGTTCTTCGGGGCGAAAACTCTC
AAGGATCTTACCGCTGTTGAGATCCAGTTCGATGTAACCCACTCGTGCACCCAACTGATCTTCAGCATCT
TTTACTTTCACCAGCGTTTCTGGGTGAGCAAAAACAGGAAGGCAAAATGCCGCAAAAAAGGGAATAAGGG
CGACACGGAAATGTTGAATACTCATACTCTTCCTTTTTCAATATTATTGAAGCATTTATCAGGGTTATTG
TCTCATGAGCGGATACATATTTGAATGTATTTAGAAAAATAAACAAATAGGGGTTCCGCGCACATTTCCC
CGAAAAGTGCCACCTGGGTCGACATTGATTATTGACTAGTTATTAATAGTAATCAATTACGGGGTCATTA
GTTCATAGCCCATATATGGAGTTCCGCGTTACATAACTTACGGTAAATGGCCCGCCTGGCTGACCGCCCA
ACGACCCCCGCCCATTGACGTCAATAATGACGTATGTTCCCATAGTAACGCCAATAGGGACTTTCCATTG
ACGTCAATGGGTGGAGTATTTACGGTAAACTGCCCACTTGGCAGTACATCAAGTGTATCATATGCCAAGT
ACGCCCCCTATTGACGTCAATGACGGTAAATGGCCCGCCTGGCATTATGCCCAGTACATGACCTTATGGG
ACTTTCCTACTTGGCAGTACATCTACGTATTAGTCATCGCTATTACCATGGTCGAGGTGAGCCCCACGTT
CTGCTTCACTCTCCCCATCTCCCCCCCCTCCCCACCCCCAATTTTGTATTTATTTATTTTTTAATTATTT
TGTGCAGCGATGGGGGCGGGGGGG
