LOCUS       Exported 6751 bp ds-DNA circular SYN 13-MAY-2021
DEFINITION  Expresses aa234 to C-terminus of PhiC31 integrase fused to FKBP CID.
ACCESSION   .
VERSION     .
KEYWORDS    pBW1353_pCAG-PV1-FKBP-L1-PhiC31-234C-NLS-BGHpA
SOURCE      synthetic DNA construct
  ORGANISM  synthetic DNA construct
REFERENCE   1 (bases 1 to 6751)
  AUTHORS   Weinberg BH, Cho JH, Agarwal Y, Pham NTH, Caraballo LD, Walkosz M,
            Ortega C, Trexler M, Tague N, Law B, Benman WKJ, Letendre J, Beal J
            , Wong WW
  TITLE     High-performance chemical- and light-inducible recombinases in
            mammalian cells and mice
  JOURNAL   Nature Communications (2019) volume 10, Article number: 4845
REFERENCE   2 (bases 1 to 6751)
  AUTHORS   .
  TITLE     Direct Submission
  JOURNAL   Exported May 13, 2021 from SnapGene Server 1.1.58
            http://www.snapgene.com
FEATURES             Location/Qualifiers
     source          1..6751
                     /organism="synthetic DNA construct"
                     /mol_type="other DNA"
     primer_bind     complement(22..38)
                     /label=M13 rev
                     /note="common sequencing primer, one of multiple similar
                     variants"
     primer_bind     complement(22..38)
                     /label=M13 Reverse
                     /note="In lacZ gene. Also called M13-rev"
     primer_bind     complement(35..57)
                     /label=M13/pUC Reverse
                     /note="In lacZ gene"
     protein_bind    46..62
                     /label=lac operator
                     /bound_moiety="lac repressor encoded by lacI"
                     /note="The lac repressor binds to the lac operator to
                     inhibit transcription in E. coli. This inhibition can be
                     relieved by adding lactose or
                     isopropyl-beta-D-thiogalactopyranoside (IPTG)."
     promoter        complement(70..100)
                     /label=lac promoter
                     /note="promoter for the E. coli lac operon"
     protein_bind    115..136
                     /label=CAP binding site
                     /bound_moiety="E. coli catabolite activator protein"
                     /note="CAP binding activates transcription in the presence
                     of cAMP."
     rep_origin      221..355
                     /label=SV40 ori
                     /note="SV40 origin of replication"
     primer_bind     282..301
                     /label=SV40pro-F
                     /note="SV40 promoter/origin, forward primer"
     polyA_signal    375..509
                     /label=SV40 poly(A) signal
                     /note="SV40 polyadenylation signal"
     primer_bind     complement(412..431)
                     /label=SV40pA-R
                     /note="SV40 polyA, reverse primer"
     primer_bind     466..485
                     /label=EBV-rev
                     /note="SV40 polyA terminator, reverse primer"
     primer_bind     complement(577..594)
                     /label=L4440
                     /note="L4440 vector, forward primer"
     rep_origin      complement(748..1336)
                     /direction=LEFT
                     /label=ori
                     /note="high-copy-number ColE1/pMB1/pBR322/pUC origin of
                     replication"
     primer_bind     complement(828..847)
                     /label=pBR322ori-F
                     /note="pBR322 origin, forward primer"
     CDS             complement(1507..2367)
                     /codon_start=1
                     /gene="bla"
                     /product="beta-lactamase"
                     /label=AmpR
                     /note="confers resistance to ampicillin, carbenicillin, and
                     related antibiotics"
                     /translation="MSIQHFRVALIPFFAAFCLPVFAHPETLVKVKDAEDQLGARVGYI
                     ELDLNSGKILESFRPEERFPMMSTFKVLLCGAVLSRIDAGQEQLGRRIHYSQNDLVEYS
                     PVTEKHLTDGMTVRELCSAAITMSDNTAANLLLTTIGGPKELTAFLHNMGDHVTRLDRW
                     EPELNEAIPNDERDTTMPVAMATTLRKLLTGELLTLASRQQLIDWMEADKVAGPLLRSA
                     LPAGWFIADKSGAGERGSRGIIAALGPDGKPSRIVVIYTTGSQATMDERNRQIAEIGAS
                     LIKHW"
     primer_bind     2130..2149
                     /label=Amp-R
                     /note="Ampicillin resistance gene, reverse primer"
     promoter        complement(2368..2472)
                     /gene="bla"
                     /label=AmpR promoter
     enhancer        2503..2882
                     /label=CMV enhancer
                     /note="human cytomegalovirus immediate early enhancer"
     promoter        2884..3159
                     /label=chicken beta-actin promoter
     intron          3160..4175
                     /label=chimeric intron
                     /note="chimera between introns from chicken beta-actin and
                     rabbit beta-globin"
     primer_bind     4099..4121
                     /label=pCAGGS-5
                     /note="Chimeric intron in CAG promoter, forward primer"
     primer_bind     4183..4202
                     /label=pCAG-F
                     /note="Rabbit beta-globin intron, for pCAG plasmids,
                     forward primer"
     CDS             4319..4639
                     /codon_start=1
                     /product="human FK506-binding protein FKBP12"
                     /label=FKBP
                     /translation="GVQVETISPGDGRTFPKRGQTCVVHYTGMLEDGKKFDSSRDRNKP
                     FKFMLGKQEVIRGWEEGVAQMSVGQRAKLTISPDYAYGATGHPGIIPPHATLVFDVELL
                     KLE"
     CDS             5798..5818
                     /codon_start=1
                     /product="nuclear localization signal of SV40 (simian virus
                     40) large T antigen"
                     /label=SV40 NLS
                     /translation="PKKKRKV"
     polyA_signal    5828..6052
                     /label=bGH poly(A) signal
                     /note="bovine growth hormone polyadenylation signal"
     primer_bind     complement(6292..6311)
                     /label=Bglob-pA-R
                     /note="Rabbit beta-globin polyA region, reverse primer"
     polyA_signal    6357..6412
                     /label=-beta-globin poly(A) signal
                     /note="rabbit beta-globin polyadenylation signal (Gil and
                     Proudfoot, 1987)"
     primer_bind     complement(6411..6430)
                     /label=rbglobpA-R
                     /note="Rabbit beta-globin polyA, reverse primer. Also
                     called rb-glob-pA-term-R"
ORIGIN
        1 cccaagcttg gcgtaatcat ggtcatagct gtttcctgtg tgaaattgtt atccgctcac
       61 aattccacac aacatacgag ccggaagcat aaagtgtaaa gcctggggtg cctaatgagt
      121 gagctaactc acattaattg cgttgcgctc actgcccgct ttccagtcgg gaaacctgtc
      181 gtgccagcgg atccgcatct caattagtca gcaaccatag tcccgcccct aactccgccc
      241 agttccgccc attctccgcc ccatggctga ctaatttttt ttatttatgc agaggccgag
      301 gccgcctcgg cctctgagct attccagaag tagtgaggag gcttttttgg aggcctaggc
      361 ttttgcaaaa agctaacttg tttattgcag cttataatgg ttacaaataa agcaatagca
      421 tcacaaattt cacaaataaa gcattttttt cactgcattc tagttgtggt ttgtccaaac
      481 tcatcaatgt atcttatcat gtctggatcc gctgcattaa tgaatcggcc aacgcgcggg
      541 gagaggcggt ttgcgtattg ggcgctcttc cgcttcctcg ctcactgact cgctgcgctc
      601 ggtcgttcgg ctgcggcgag cggtatcagc tcactcaaag gcggtaatac ggttatccac
      661 agaatcaggg gataacgcag gaaagaacat gtgagcaaaa ggccagcaaa aggccaggaa
      721 ccgtaaaaag gccgcgttgc tggcgttttt ccataggctc cgcccccctg acgagcatca
      781 caaaaatcga cgctcaagtc agaggtggcg aaacccgaca ggactataaa gataccaggc
      841 gtttccccct ggaagctccc tcgtgcgctc tcctgttccg accctgccgc ttaccggata
      901 cctgtccgcc tttctccctt cgggaagcgt ggcgctttct catagctcac gctgtaggta
      961 tctcagttcg gtgtaggtcg ttcgctccaa gctgggctgt gtgcacgaac cccccgttca
     1021 gcccgaccgc tgcgccttat ccggtaacta tcgtcttgag tccaacccgg taagacacga
     1081 cttatcgcca ctggcagcag ccactggtaa caggattagc agagcgaggt atgtaggcgg
     1141 tgctacagag ttcttgaagt ggtggcctaa ctacggctac actagaagaa cagtatttgg
     1201 tatctgcgct ctgctgaagc cagttacctt cggaaaaaga gttggtagct cttgatccgg
     1261 caaacaaacc accgctggta gcggtggttt ttttgtttgc aagcagcaga ttacgcgcag
     1321 aaaaaaagga tctcaagaag atcctttgat cttttctacg gggtctgacg ctcagtggaa
     1381 cgaaaactca cgttaaggga ttttggtcat gagattatca aaaaggatct tcacctagat
     1441 ccttttaaat taaaaatgaa gttttaaatc aatctaaagt atatatgagt aaacttggtc
     1501 tgacagttac caatgcttaa tcagtgaggc acctatctca gcgatctgtc tatttcgttc
     1561 atccatagtt gcctgactcc ccgtcgtgta gataactacg atacgggagg gcttaccatc
     1621 tggccccagt gctgcaatga taccgcgaga cccacgctca ccggctccag atttatcagc
     1681 aataaaccag ccagccggaa gggccgagcg cagaagtggt cctgcaactt tatccgcctc
     1741 catccagtct attaattgtt gccgggaagc tagagtaagt agttcgccag ttaatagttt
     1801 gcgcaacgtt gttgccattg ctacaggcat cgtggtgtca cgctcgtcgt ttggtatggc
     1861 ttcattcagc tccggttccc aacgatcaag gcgagttaca tgatccccca tgttgtgcaa
     1921 aaaagcggtt agctccttcg gtcctccgat cgttgtcaga agtaagttgg ccgcagtgtt
     1981 atcactcatg gttatggcag cactgcataa ttctcttact gtcatgccat ccgtaagatg
     2041 cttttctgtg actggtgagt actcaaccaa gtcattctga gaatagtgta tgcggcgacc
     2101 gagttgctct tgcccggcgt caatacggga taataccgcg ccacatagca gaactttaaa
     2161 agtgctcatc attggaaaac gttcttcggg gcgaaaactc tcaaggatct taccgctgtt
     2221 gagatccagt tcgatgtaac ccactcgtgc acccaactga tcttcagcat cttttacttt
     2281 caccagcgtt tctgggtgag caaaaacagg aaggcaaaat gccgcaaaaa agggaataag
     2341 ggcgacacgg aaatgttgaa tactcatact cttccttttt caatattatt gaagcattta
     2401 tcagggttat tgtctcatga gcggatacat atttgaatgt atttagaaaa ataaacaaat
     2461 aggggttccg cgcacatttc cccgaaaagt gccacctggg tcgacattga ttattgacta
     2521 gttattaata gtaatcaatt acggggtcat tagttcatag cccatatatg gagttccgcg
     2581 ttacataact tacggtaaat ggcccgcctg gctgaccgcc caacgacccc cgcccattga
     2641 cgtcaataat gacgtatgtt cccatagtaa cgccaatagg gactttccat tgacgtcaat
     2701 gggtggagta tttacggtaa actgcccact tggcagtaca tcaagtgtat catatgccaa
     2761 gtacgccccc tattgacgtc aatgacggta aatggcccgc ctggcattat gcccagtaca
     2821 tgaccttatg ggactttcct acttggcagt acatctacgt attagtcatc gctattacca
     2881 tggtcgaggt gagccccacg ttctgcttca ctctccccat ctcccccccc tccccacccc
     2941 caattttgta tttatttatt ttttaattat tttgtgcagc gatgggggcg gggggggggg
     3001 gggcgcgcgc caggcggggc ggggcggggc gaggggcggg gcggggcgag gcggaaaggt
     3061 gcggcggcag ccaatcagag cggcgcgctc cgaaagtttc cttttatggc gaggcggcgg
     3121 cggcggcggc cctataaaaa gcgaagcgcg cggcgggcgg gagtcgctgc gttgccttcg
     3181 ccccgtgccc cgctccgcgc cgcctcgcgc cgcccgcccc ggctctgact gaccgcgtta
     3241 ctcccacagg tgagcgggcg ggacggccct tctcctccgg gctgtaatta gcgcttggtt
     3301 taatgacggc tcgtttcttt tctgtggctg cgtgaaagcc ttaaagggct ccgggagggc
     3361 cctttgtgcg ggggggagcg gctcgggggg tgcgtgcgtg tgtgtgtgcg tggggagcgc
     3421 cgcgtgcggc tccgcgctgc ccggcggctg tgagcgctgc gggcgcggcg cggggctttg
     3481 tgcgctccgc agtgtgcgcg aggggagcgc ggccgggggc ggtgccccgc ggtgcggggg
     3541 gggctgcgag gggaacaaag gctgcgtgcg gggtgtgtgc gtgggggggt gagcaggggg
     3601 tgtgggcgcg gcggtcgggc tgtaaccccc ccctgcaccc ccctccccga gttgctgagc
     3661 acggcccggc ttcgggtgcg gggctccgta cggggcgtgg cgcggggctc gccgtgccgg
     3721 gcggggggtg gcggcaggtg ggggtgccgg gcggggcggg gccgcctcgg gccggggagg
     3781 gctcggggga ggggcgcggc ggcccccgga gcgccggcgg ctgtcgaggc gcggcgagcc
     3841 gcagccattg ccttttatgg taatcgtgcg agagggcgca gggacttcct ttgtcccaaa
     3901 tctgtgcgga gccgaaatct gggaggcgcc gccgcacccc ctctagcggg cgcggggcga
     3961 agcggtgcgg cgccggcagg aaggaaatgg gcggggaggg ccttcgtgcg tcgccgcgcc
     4021 gccgtcccct tctccctctc cagcctcggg gctgtccgcg gggggacggc tgccttcggg
     4081 ggggacgggg cagggcgggg ttcggcttct ggcgtgtgac cggcggctct agagcctctg
     4141 ctaaccatgt tcatgccttc ttctttttcc tacagctcct gggcaacgtg ctggttattg
     4201 tgctgtctca tcattttggc aaagaattga ttaattcgag cgaaggcgcg cccattactc
     4261 gcatccattc tcaggctgtc tcgtctcgtc tcgcacgcgt gccgccacca tgtctagagg
     4321 agtgcaggtg gaaaccatct ccccaggaga cgggcgcacc ttccccaagc gcggccagac
     4381 ctgcgtggtg cactacaccg ggatgcttga agatggaaag aaatttgatt cctcccggga
     4441 cagaaacaag ccctttaagt ttatgctagg caagcaggag gtgatccgag gctgggaaga
     4501 aggggttgcc cagatgagtg tgggtcagag agccaaactg actatatctc cagattatgc
     4561 ctatggtgcc actgggcacc caggcatcat cccaccacat gccactctcg tcttcgatgt
     4621 ggagcttcta aaactggaat ccggagggtc tggctccgga tcaagtggtg gcagcggtac
     4681 cggcagccag gccgccatcc accccggcag catcaccggc ctgtgtaaga gaatggacgc
     4741 cgacgccgtg cccaccagag gcgagaccat cggcaagaaa accgccagca gcgcctggga
     4801 ccccgccacc gtgatgagaa tcctgaggga ccctaggatc gccggcttcg ccgccgaggt
     4861 gatctacaag aagaagcccg acggcacccc caccaccaag atcgagggct acagaatcca
     4921 gagagacccc atcaccctga gacctgtgga gctggactgt ggccctatca tcgagcctgc
     4981 cgagtggtac gagctgcagg cctggctgga cggcagaggc agaggcaagg gcctgagcag
     5041 aggccaggcc atcctgagcg ccatggacaa gctgtactgt gagtgtggcg ccgtgatgac
     5101 cagcaagaga ggcgaggaga gcatcaagga cagctaccgg tgccggagaa gaaaggtggt
     5161 ggaccccagc gcccctggcc agcacgaggg cacctgtaat gtgagcatgg ccgccctgga
     5221 caagttcgtg gccgagcgga tcttcaacaa gatccggcac gccgagggcg acgaggagac
     5281 cctggccctg ctgtgggagg ccgccagaag attcggcaag ctgaccgagg cccccgagaa
     5341 gagcggcgag agggccaacc tggtggccga gagagccgac gccctgaacg ccctggagga
     5401 gctgtacgag gacagagccg ccggagccta tgacggccct gtgggcagga agcacttcag
     5461 aaagcagcag gccgccctga ccctgagaca gcagggcgcc gaggaaagac tggccgagct
     5521 ggaggccgcc gaggccccta agctgcccct ggatcagtgg ttccccgagg atgccgacgc
     5581 cgaccccacc ggccccaagt cctggtgggg cagagccagc gtggacgaca agagggtgtt
     5641 cgtgggcctg ttcgtggata agatcgtggt gaccaagagc accaccggca ggggccaggg
     5701 cacccccatc gagaagagag ccagcatcac ctgggccaag cctcccaccg acgacgacga
     5761 ggatgacgcc caggacggca ccgaggacgt ggccgccccc aagaaaaagc ggaaggtgtg
     5821 agaattcctg tgccttctag ttgccagcca tctgttgttt gcccctcccc cgtgccttcc
     5881 ttgaccctgg aaggtgccac tcccactgtc ctttcctaat aaaatgagga aattgcatcg
     5941 cattgtctga gtaggtgtca ttctattctg gggggtgggg tggggcagga cagcaagggg
     6001 gaggattggg aagacaatag caggcatgct ggggatgcgg tgggctctat ggcttctgag
     6061 gcggaaagaa ccagctgggg ctctaggggg tatccccacg cgccctgtag cgtgtaccgc
     6121 tgggagttcg tagacggaaa caaacgcaga atccaagcgc ggccgcccag gatacataga
     6181 ttaccacaac tccgagccct tccaccgcta gcgcactcct caggtgcagg ctgcctatca
     6241 gaaggtggtg gctggtgtgg ccaatgccct ggctcacaaa taccactgag atctttttcc
     6301 ctctgccaaa aattatgggg acatcatgaa gccccttgag catctgactt ctggctaata
     6361 aaggaaattt attttcattg caatagtgtg ttggaatttt ttgtgtctct cactcggaag
     6421 gacatatggg agggcaaatc atttaaaaca tcagaatgag tatttggttt agagtttggc
     6481 aacatatgcc catatgctgg ctgccatgaa caaaggttgg ctataaagag gtcatcagta
     6541 tatgaaacag ccccctgctg tccattcctt attccataga aaagccttga cttgaggtta
     6601 gatttttttt atattttgtt ttgtgttatt tttttcttta acatccctaa aattttcctt
     6661 acatgtttta ctagccagat ttttcctcct ctcctgacta ctcccagtca tagctgtccc
     6721 tcttctctta tggagatccc tcgacctgca g
//
